Addgene plasmid #72999: pBP-L3S2P21
Purpose: L3S2P21 terminator
Depositing lab: Paul Freemont. Depositing organization: Imperial College London. Publication: EcoFlex: A Multifunctional MoClo Kit for E. coli Synthetic Biology. Moore SJ, Lai HE, Kelwick RJ, Chee SM, Bell DJ, Polizzi KM, Freemont PS. ACS Synth Biol. 2016 May 2. 10.1021/acssynbio.6b00031 PubMed 27096716.
Backbone
  Vector backbone: pSB1C3
  Backbone manufacturer: iGEM
  Backbone size w/o insert (bp): 2171
  Vector type: Synthetic Biology
Growth in bacteria
  Bacterial resistance: Chloramphenicol, 25 μg/mL
  Growth temperature: 37°C
  Growth strain: JM109
  Copy number: High Copy
Gene/Insert
  Gene/Insert name: L3S2P21 terminator
  Species: Synthetic
  Mutation: CAT gene - C435G (nucleotide) - silent mutagenesis to remove BsmBI site
  Cloning method: Restriction Enzyme; 5′ cloning site Unknown (unknown if destroyed); 3′ cloning site Unknown (unknown if destroyed)
  Sequencing primers: 5′ VF2 (5' tgccacctgacgtctaagaa 3'); 3′ VR (5' attaccgcctttgagtgagc 3')
Terms and licenses: Academic/Nonprofit Terms; Industry Terms: Not Available to Industry
How to cite: pBP-L3S2P21 was a gift from Paul Freemont (Addgene plasmid # 72999 ; http://n2t.net/addgene:72999 ; RRID:Addgene_72999)
