[The description below was written by a language model from this plasmid's Addgene catalogue record and pLannotate feature annotations shown in this document.]
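Description:
pBP-L3S2P21 is a small bacterial parts plasmid from the EcoFlex MoClo kit, a modular Golden Gate-style assembly toolkit for E. coli synthetic biology. It is built on the iGEM pSB1C3 backbone and serves as the storage vector for a single basic part, the synthetic transcription terminator L3S2P21. The plasmid replicates at high copy from a ColE1/pMB1/pUC-type origin and is selected with chloramphenicol through a cat (chloramphenicol acetyltransferase) gene driven by its native cat promoter and followed by the phage lambda t0 terminator. The record notes a silent C435G change in the cat coding sequence, made to remove a BsmBI site; this domestication keeps the backbone from being cut by that Type IIS enzyme during assembly reactions.

The automated feature table does not label the L3S2P21 element itself. It identifies a BioBrick prefix remnant, followed by a gap and then the his operon terminator, with another putative bacterial terminator lying upstream of the prefix on the opposite strand. These flanking terminators are standard pSB1C3 features that insulate the cloning region from transcription elsewhere in the plasmid, and the insert presumably sits in the unannotated stretch between the prefix and the his operon terminator, although the table does not confirm this. The cloning sites used are listed as unknown. The listed backbone size without insert equals the full length of the deposited sequence (2,171 bp), so that figure likely refers to the whole plasmid. The construct carries no promoter-driven payload or reporter. Its role is to supply a defined terminator part for placement at the end of transcription units assembled hierarchically in E. coli.
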