Features (pLannotate 1.2.2; 7 found; start..end, strand, type, name):
     86..129     -  terminator     bacterial terminator: putative bacterial transcription terminator
    132..151     +  misc_feature   BioBrick prefix: BioBrick prefix for parts that start with "ATG"
    276..333     +  terminator     his operon terminator: This putative transcriptin terminator from the E. coli his operon has a 2-bp deletion introduced during synthesis. Its efficiency has not been determined.
    528..1116    -  rep_origin     ori: high-copy-number ColE1/pMB1/pBR322/pUC origin of replication
   1299..1393    -  terminator     lambda t0 terminator: transcription terminator from phage lambda
   1417..2073    -  CDS            cat: CAT_ECOLX - Experimental evidence at protein level: Swiss-Prot protein existence level 1. This enzyme is an effector of chloramphenicol resistance in bacteria. From Escherichia coli. This protein is used as a marker in many commonly used cloning vectors, such as pACYC184.
   2074..2171    -  promoter       cat promoter: promoter of the E. coli cat gene encoding chloramphenicol acetyltransferase
>Addgene plasmid #72999 | pBP-L3S2P21 | depositor full sequence | sequence record 447497 | pBP-L3S2P21 sequence 2171 bps
CGATCAACTCGAGTGCCACCTGACGTCTAAGAAACCATTATTATCATGACATTAACCTATAAAAATAGGC
GTATCACGAGGCAGAATTTCAGATAAAAAAAATCCTTAGCTTTCGCTAAGGATGATTTCTGGAATTCGCG
GCCGCTTCTAGAATCTAGAGACGCATATGGGTCTCATCGACTCGGTACCAAATTCCAGAAAAGAGGCCTC
CCGAAAGGGGGGCCTTTTTTCGTTTTGGTCCTGTTAGAGACCGCATGCCGTCTCATTAGCTGCAGTCCGG
CAAAAAAGGGCAAGGTGTCACCACCCTGCCCTTTTTCTTTAAAACCGAAAAGATTACTTCGCGTTATGCA
GGCTTCCTCGCTCACTGACTCGCTGCGCTCGGTCGTTCGGCTGCGGCGAGCGGTATCAGCTCACTCAAAG
GCGGTAATACGGTTATCCACAGAATCAGGGGATAACGCAGGAAAGAACATGTGAGCAAAAGGCCAGCAAA
AGGCCAGGAACCGTAAAAAGGCCGCGTTGCTGGCGTTTTTCCACAGGCTCCGCCCCCCTGACGAGCATCA
CAAAAATCGACGCTCAAGTCAGAGGTGGCGAAACCCGACAGGACTATAAAGATACCAGGCGTTTCCCCCT
GGAAGCTCCCTCGTGCGCTCTCCTGTTCCGACCCTGCCGCTTACCGGATACCTGTCCGCCTTTCTCCCTT
CGGGAAGCGTGGCGCTTTCTCATAGCTCACGCTGTAGGTATCTCAGTTCGGTGTAGGTCGTTCGCTCCAA
GCTGGGCTGTGTGCACGAACCCCCCGTTCAGCCCGACCGCTGCGCCTTATCCGGTAACTATCGTCTTGAG
TCCAACCCGGTAAGACACGACTTATCGCCACTGGCAGCAGCCACTGGTAACAGGATTAGCAGAGCGAGGT
ATGTAGGCGGTGCTACAGAGTTCTTGAAGTGGTGGCCTAACTACGGCTACACTAGAAGAACAGTATTTGG
TATCTGCGCTCTGCTGAAGCCAGTTACCTTCGGAAAAAGAGTTGGTAGCTCTTGATCCGGCAAACAAACC
ACCGCTGGTAGCGGTGGTTTTTTTGTTTGCAAGCAGCAGATTACGCGCAGAAAAAAAGGATCTCAAGAAG
ATCCTTTGATCTTTTCTACGGGGTCTGACGCTCAGTGGAACGAAAACTCACGTTAAGGGATTTTGGTCAT
GAGATTATCAAAAAGGATCTTCACCTAGATCCTTTTAAATTAAAAATGAAGTTTTAAATCAATCTAAAGT
ATATATGAGTAAACTTGGTCTGACAGCTCGAGGCTTGGATTCTCACCAATAAAAAACGCCCGGCGGCAAC
CGAGCGTTCTGAACAAATCCAGATGGAGTTCTGAGGTCATTACTGGATCTATCAACAGGAGTCCAAGCGA
GCTCGATATCAAATTACGCCCCGCCCTGCCACTCATCGCAGTACTGTTGTAATTCATTAAGCATTCTGCC
GACATGGAAGCCATCACAAACGGCATGATGAACCTGAATCGCCAGCGGCATCAGCACCTTGTCGCCTTGC
GTATAATATTTGCCCATGGTGAAAACGGGGGCGAAGAAGTTGTCCATATTGGCCACGTTTAAATCAAAAC
TGGTGAAACTCACCCAGGGATTGGCTGACACGAAAAACATATTCTCAATAAACCCTTTAGGGAAATAGGC
CAGGTTTTCACCGTAACACGCCACATCTTGCGAATATATGTGTAGAAACTGCCGGAAATCGTCGTGGTAT
TCACTCCAGAGCGATGAAAACGTTTCAGTTTGCTCATGGAAAACGGTGTAACAAGGGTGAACACTATCCC
ATATCACCAGCTCACCGTCTTTCATTGCCATACGAAATTCCGGATGAGCATTCATCAGGCGGGCAAGAAT
GTGAATAAAGGCCGGATAAAACTTGTGCTTATTTTTCTTTACGGTCTTTAAAAAGGCCGTAATATCCAGC
TGAACGGTCTGGTTATAGGTACATTGAGCAACTGACTGAAATGCCTCAAAATGTTCTTTACGATGCCATT
GGGATATATCAACGGTGGTATATCCAGTGATTTTTTTCTCCATTTTAGCTTCCTTAGCTCCTGAAAATCT
CGATAACTCAAAAAATACGCCCGGTAGTGATCTTATTTCATTATGGTGAAAGTTGGAACCTCTTACGTGC
C
