>Addgene plasmid #72999 | pBP-L3S2P21 | depositor partial sequence | sequence record 133850 | Cloned between NdeI and SphI in pBP backbone
CATATGGGTCTCATCGACTCGGTACCAAATTCCAGAAAAGAGGCCTCCCGAAAGGGGGGCCTTTTTTCGT
TTTGGTCCTGTTAGAGACCGCATGC
