>Addgene plasmid #72999 | pBP-L3S2P21 | addgene partial sequence | sequence record 140620 | RNAde-BB-2R 5'-attaccgcctttgagtgagc -3'
TCAGTGAGCGAGGAAGCCTGCATAACGCGAAGTAATCTTTTCGGTTTTAAAGAAAAAGGGCAGGGTGGTG
ACACCTTGCCCTTTTTTGCCGGACTGCAGCTAATGAGACGGCATGCGGTCTCTAACAGGACCAAAACGAA
AAAAGGCCCCCCTTTCGGGAGGCCTCTTTTCTGGAATTTGGTACCGAGTCGATGAGACCCATATGCGTCT
CTAGATTCTAGAAGCGGCCGCGAATTCCAGAAATCATCCTTAGCGAAAGCTAAGGATTTTTTTTATCTGA
AATTCTGCCTCGTGATACGCCTATTTTTATAGGTTAATGTCATGATAATAATGGTTTCTTAGACGTCAGG
TGGCACTCGAGTTGATCGGGCACGTAAGAGGTTCCAACTTTCACCATAATGAAATAAGATCACTACCGGG
CGTATTTTTTGAGTTATCGAGATTTTCAGGAGCTAAGGAAGCTAAAATGGAGAAAAAAATCACTGGATAT
ACCACCGTTGATATATCCCAATGGCATCGTAAAGAACATTTTGAGGCATTTCAGTCAGTTGCTCAATGTA
CCTATAACCAGACCGTTCAGCTGGATATTACGGCCTTTTTAAAGACCGTAAAGAAAAATAAGCACAAGTT
TTATCCGGCCTTTATTCACATTCTTGCCCGCCTGATGAATGCTCATCCGGAATTTCGTATGGCAATGAAA
GACGGTGAGCTGGTGATATGGGATAGTGTTCACCCTTGTTACACCGTTTTCCATGAGCAAACTGAAACGT
TTTCATCGCTCTGGAGTGA
