>Addgene plasmid #72999 | pBP-L3S2P21 | addgene partial sequence | sequence record 140757 | RNAde-BB-1F 5'-tgccacctgacgtctaagaa-3'
TAGGCGTATCACGAGGCAGAATTTCAGATAAAAAAAATCCTTAGCTTTCGCTAAGGATGATTTCTGGAAT
TCGCGGCCGCTTCTAGAATCTAGAGACGCATATGGGTCTCATCGACTCGGTACCAAATTCCAGAAAAGAG
GCCTCCCGAAAGGGGGGCCTTTTTTCGTTTTGGTCCTGTTAGAGACCGCATGCCGTCTCATTAGCTGCAG
TCCGGCAAAAAAGGGCAAGGTGTCACCACCCTGCCCTTTTTCTTTAAAACCGAAAAGATTACTTCGCGTT
ATGCAGGCTTCCTCGCTCACTGACTCGCTGCGCTCGGTCGTTCGGCTGCGGCGAGCGGTATCAGCTCACT
CAAAGGCGGTAATACGGTTATCCACAGAATCAGGGGATAACGCAGGAAAGAACATGTGAGCAAAAGGCCA
GCAAAAGGCCAGGAACCGTAAAAAGGCCGCGTTGCTGGCGTTTTTCCACAGGCTCCGCCCCCCTGACGAG
CATCACAAAAATCGACGCTCAAGTCAGAGGTGGCGAAACCCGACAGGACTATAAAGATACCAGGCGTTTC
CCCCTGGAAGCTCCCTCGTGCGCTCTCCTGTTCCGACCCTGCCGCTTACCGGATACCTGTCCGCCTTTCT
CCCTTCGGGAAGCGTGGCGCTTTCTCATAGCTCACGCTGTAGGTATCTCAGTTCGGTGTAGGTCGTTCGC
TCCAAGCTGGGCTGTGTGCACGAACCCCCCGTTCAGCCCGACCGCTGCGCCTTATCCGGTAACTATCGTC
TTGAGTCCAACCCGGTAAGACACGACTTATCGCCACTGGCAGCAGCCACTGGTA
